>Addgene plasmid #52326 | pTT5-hSDC1 | addgene full sequence | sequence record 134443 | Addgene assembled sequence
GTACATTTATATTGGCTCATGTCCAATATGACCGCCATGTTGACATTGATTATTGACTAGTTATTAATAG
TAATCAATTACGGGGTCATTAGTTCATAGCCCATATATGGAGTTCCGCGTTACATAACTTACGGTAAATG
GCCCGCCTGGCTGACCGCCCAACGACCCCCGCCCATTGACGTCAATAATGACGTATGTTCCCATAGTAAC
GCCAATAGGGACTTTCCATTGACGTCAATGGGTGGAGTATTTACGGTAAACTGCCCACTTGGCAGTACAT
CAAGTGTATCATATGCCAAGTCCGCCCCCTATTGACGTCAATGACGGTAAATGGCCCGCCTGGCATTATG
CCCAGTACATGACCTTACGGGACTTTCCTACTTGGCAGTACATCTACGTATTAGTCATCGCTATTACCAT
GGTGATGCGGTTTTGGCAGTACACCAATGGGCGTGGATAGCGGTTTGACTCACGGGGATTTCCAAGTCTC
CACCCCATTGACGTCAATGGGAGTTTGTTTTGGCACCAAAATCAACGGGACTTTCCAAAATGTCGTAATA
ACCCCGCCCCGTTGACGCAAATGGGCGGTAGGCGTGTACGGTGGGAGGTCTATATAAGCAGAGCTCGTTT
AGTGAACCGTCAGATCCTCACTCTCTTCCGCATCGCTGTCTGCGAGGGCCAGCTGTTGGGCTCGCGGTTG
AGGACAAACTCTTCGCGGTCTTTCCAGTACTCTTGGATCGGAAACCCGTCGGCCTCCGAACGGTACTCCG
CCACCGAGGGACCTGAGCGAGTCCGCATCGACCGGATCGGAAAACCTCTCGAGAAAGGCGTCTAACCAGT
CACAGTCGCAAGGTAGGCTGAGCACCGTGGCGGGCGGCAGCGGGTGGCGGTCGGGGTTGTTTCTGGCGGA
GGTGCTGCTGATGATGTAATTAAAGTAGGCGGTCTTGAGACGGCGGATGGTCGAGGTGAGGTGTGGCAGG
CTTGAGATCCAGCTGTTGGGGTGAGTACTCCCTCTCAAAAGCGGGCATTACTTCTGCGCTAAGATTGTCA
GTTTCCAAAAACGAGGAGGATTTGATATTCACCTGGCCCGATCTGGCCATACACTTGAGTGACAATGACA
TCCACTTTGCCTTTCTCTCCACAGGTGTCCACTCCCAGGTCCAAGTTTAAACGGATCTCTAGCGAATTCC
CTCTAGAGGGCCCGTTTCTGCTAGCAAGCTTATGAGGCGCGCGGCGCTCTGGCTCTGGCTGTGCGCGCTG
GCGCTGAGCCTGCAGCTGGCCCTGCCGCAAATTGTGGCTACTAATTTGCCCCCTGAAGATCAAGATGGCT
CTGGGGATGACTCTGACAACTTCTCCGGCTCAGGTGCAGGTGCTTTGCAAGATATCACCTTGTCACAGCA
GACCCCCTCCACTTGGAAGGACACGCAGCTCCTGACGGCTATTCCCACGTCTCCAGAACCCACCGGCCTG
GAGGCTACAGCTGCCTCCACCTCCACCCTGCCGGCTGGAGAGGGGCCCAAGGAGGGAGAGGCTGTAGTCC
TGCCAGAAGTGGAGCCTGGCCTCACCGCCCAGGAGCAGGAGGCCACCCCCCGACCCAGGGAGACCACACA
GCTCCCGACCACTCATCAGGCCTCAACGACCACAGCCACCACGGCCCAGGAGCCCGCCACCTCCCACCCC
CACAGGGACATGCAGCCTGGCCACCATGAGACCTCAACCCCTGCAGGACCCAGCCAAGCTGACCTTCACA
CTCCCCACACAGAGGATGGAGGTCCTTCTGCCACCGAGAGGGCTGCTGAGGATGGAGCCTCCAGTCAGCT
CCCAGCAGCAGAGGGCTCTGGGGAGCAGGACTTCACCTTTGAAACCTCGGGGGAGAATACGGCTGTAGTG
GCCGTGGAGCCTGACCGCCGGAACCAGTCCCCAGTGGATCAGGGGGCCACGGGGGCCTCACAGGGCCTCC
TGGACAGGAAAGAGGTGCTGGGAGGGGTCATTGCCGGAGGCCTCGTGGGGCTCATCTTTGCTGTGTGCCT
GGTGGGTTTCATGCTGTACCGCATGAAGAAGAAGGACGAAGGCAGCTACTCCTTGGAGGAGCCGAAACAA
GCCAACGGCGGGGCCTACCAGAAGCCCACCAAACAGGAGGAATTCTATGCCTGAGGATCCCCCGACCTCG
ACCTCTGGCTAATAAAGGAAATTTATTTTCATTGCAATAGTGTGTTGGAATTTTTTGTGTCTCTCACTCG
GAAGGACATATGGGAGGGCAAATCATTTGGTCGAGATCCCTCGGAGATCTCTAGCTAGAGGATCGATCCC
CGCCCCGGACGAACTAAACCTGACTACGACATCTCTGCCCCTTCTTCGCGGGGCAGTGCATGTAATCCCT
TCAGTTGGTTGGTACAACTTGCCAACTGAACCCTAAACGGGTAGCATATGCTTCCCGGGTAGTAGTATAT
ACTATCCAGACTAACCCTAATTCAATAGCATATGTTACCCAACGGGAAGCATATGCTATCGAATTAGGGT
TAGTAAAAGGGTCCTAAGGAACAGCGATGTAGGTGGGCGGGCCAAGATAGGGGCGCGATTGCTGCGATCT
GGAGGACAAATTACACACACTTGCGCCTGAGCGCCAAGCACAGGGTTGTTGGTCCTCATATTCACGAGGT
CGCTGAGAGCACGGTGGGCTAATGTTGCCATGGGTAGCATATACTACCCAAATATCTGGATAGCATATGC
TATCCTAATCTATATCTGGGTAGCATAGGCTATCCTAATCTATATCTGGGTAGCATATGCTATCCTAATC
TATATCTGGGTAGTATATGCTATCCTAATTTATATCTGGGTAGCATAGGCTATCCTAATCTATATCTGGG
TAGCATATGCTATCCTAATCTATATCTGGGTAGTATATGCTATCCTAATCTGTATCCGGGTAGCATATGC
TATCCTAATAGAGATTAGGGTAGTATATGCTATCCTAATTTATATCTGGGTAGCATATACTACCCAAATA
TCTGGATAGCATATGCTATCCTAATCTATATCTGGGTAGCATATGCTATCCTAATCTATATCTGGGTAGC
ATAGGCTATCCTAATCTATATCTGGGTAGCATATGCTATCCTAATCTATATCTGGGTAGTATATGCTATC
CTAATTTATATCTGGGTAGCATAGGCTATCCTAATCTATATCTGGGTAGCATATGCTATCCTAATCTATA
TCTGGGTAGTATATGCTATCCTAATCTGTATCCGGGTAGCATATGCTATCCTCATGATAAGCTGTCAAAC
ATGAGAATTAATTCTTGAAGACGAAAGGGCCTCGTGATACGCCTATTTTTATAGGTTAATGTCATGATAA
TAATGGTTTCTTAGACGTCAGGTGGCACTTTTCGGGGAAATGTGCGCGGAACCCCTATTTGTTTATTTTT
CTAAATACATTCAAATATGTATCCGCTCATGAGACAATAACCCTGATAAATGCTTCAATAATATTGAAAA
AGGAAGAGTATGAGTATTCAACATTTCCGTGTCGCCCTTATTCCCTTTTTTGCGGCATTTTGCCTTCCTG
TTTTTGCTCACCCAGAAACGCTGGTGAAAGTAAAAGATGCTGAAGATCAGTTGGGTGCACGAGTGGGTTA
CATCGAACTGGATCTCAACAGCGGTAAGATCCTTGAGAGTTTTCGCCCCGAAGAACGTTTTCCAATGATG
AGCACTTTTAAAGTTCTGCTATGTGGCGCGGTATTATCCCGTGTTGACGCCGGGCAAGAGCAACTCGGTC
GCCGCATACACTATTCTCAGAATGACTTGGTTGAGTACTCACCAGTCACAGAAAAGCATCTTACGGATGG
CATGACAGTAAGAGAATTATGCAGTGCTGCCATAACCATGAGTGATAACACTGCGGCCAACTTACTTCTG
ACAACGATCGGAGGACCGAAGGAGCTAACCGCTTTTTTGCACAACATGGGGGATCATGTAACTCGCCTTG
ATCGTTGGGAACCGGAGCTGAATGAAGCCATACCAAACGACGAGCGTGACACCACGATGCCTGCAGCAAT
GGCAACAACGTTGCGCAAACTATTAACTGGCGAACTACTTACTCTAGCTTCCCGGCAACAATTAATAGAC
TGGATGGAGGCGGATAAAGTTGCAGGACCACTTCTGCGCTCGGCCCTTCCGGCTGGCTGGTTTATTGCTG
ATAAATCTGGAGCCGGTGAGCGTGGGTCTCGCGGTATCATTGCAGCACTGGGGCCAGATGGTAAGCCCTC
CCGTATCGTAGTTATCTACACGACGGGGAGTCAGGCAACTATGGATGAACGAAATAGACAGATCGCTGAG
ATAGGTGCCTCACTGATTAAGCATTGGTAACTGTCAGACCAAGTTTACTCATATATACTTTAGATTGATT
TAAAACTTCATTTTTAATTTAAAAGGATCTAGGTGAAGATCCTTTTTGATAATCTCATGACCAAAATCCC
TTAACGTGAGTTTTCGTTCCACTGAGCGTCAGACCCCGTAGAAAAGATCAAAGGATCTTCTTGAGATCCT
TTTTTTCTGCGCGTAATCTGCTGCTTGCAAACAAAAAAACCACCGCTACCAGCGGTGGTTTGTTTGCCGG
ATCAAGAGCTACCAACTCTTTTTCCGAAGGTAACTGGCTTCAGCAGAGCGCAGATACCAAATACTGTTCT
TCTAGTGTAGCCGTAGTTAGGCCACCACTTCAAGAACTCTGTAGCACCGCCTACATACCTCGCTCTGCTA
ATCCTGTTACCAGTGGCTGCTGCCAGTGGCGATAAGTCGTGTCTTACCGGGTTGGACTCAAGACGATAGT
TACCGGATAAGGCGCAGCGGTCGGGCTGAACGGGGGGTTCGTGCACACAGCCCAGCTTGGAGCGAACGAC
CTACACCGAACTGAGATACCTACAGCGTGAGCTATGAGAAAGCGCCACGCTTCCCGAAGGGAGAAAGGCG
GACAGGTATCCGGTAAGCGGCAGGGTCGGAACAGGAGAGCGCACGAGGGAGCTTCCAGGGGGAAACGCCT
GGTATCTTTATAGTCCTGTCGGGTTTCGCCACCTCTGACTTGAGCGTCGATTTTTGTGATGCTCGTCAGG
GGGGCGGAGCCTATGGAAAAACGCCAGCAACGCGGCCTTTTTACGGTTCCTGGCCTTTTGCTGGCCTTTT
GCTCACATGTTCTTTCCTGCGTTATCCCCTGATTCTGTGGATAACCGTATTACCGCCTTTGAGTGAGCTG
ATACCGCTCGCCGCAGCCG
Features (pLannotate 1.2.2; 13 found; start..end, strand, type, name):
     42..421     +  enhancer       CMV enhancer: human cytomegalovirus immediate early enhancer
    423..622     +  promoter       CMV promoter: human cytomegalovirus (CMV) immediate early promoter
    690..728     +  misc_feature   Ad SA (fragment): adenovirus major late transcript splice acceptor (Friedrich and Soriano, 1991)
    761..970     -  CDS            PTP (fragment): TERM_ADE02 - Experimental evidence at protein level: Swiss-Prot protein existence level 1. Protein covalently bound to the viral DNA that acts as a primer for viral genomic replication by DNA strand displacement. Assembles on the viral origin of replication in an initiation complex with viral polymerase, DBP, host NFIA and host POU2F1/OCT1. During initiation, the polymerase covalently couples the first dCTP with Ser- 580 of pTP. The terminal protein stimulates the template activity over 20 fold compared to protein-free templates. Neo-synthesized viral genomes are linked to two preterminal prot
   1001..1090    +  intron         chimeric intron (fragment): chimera between introns from adenovirus and immunoglobulin heavy chain genes
   1109..1155    +  CDS            IgH signal sequence (fragment): signal sequence from the mouse immunoglobulin heavy chain variable region
   1222..2151    +  CDS            SDC1: SDC1_HUMAN - Also known as SDC. Experimental evidence at protein level: Swiss-Prot protein existence level 1. Cell surface proteoglycan that bears both heparan sulfate and chondroitin sulfate and that links the cytoskeleton to the interstitial matrix. Regulates exosome biogenesis in concert with SDCBP and PDCD6IP (PubMed:22660413). From Homo sapiens (Human).
   2181..2236    +  polyA_signal   β-globin poly(A) signal: rabbit β-globin polyadenylation signal (Gil and Proudfoot, 1987)
   2416..2548    -  rep_origin     mini-oriP (fragment): internally truncated variant of the Epstein-Barr virus oriP replication origin (Tanaka et al., 1999)
   2549..3276    -  rep_origin     mini-oriP (fragment): internally truncated variant of the Epstein-Barr virus oriP replication origin (Tanaka et al., 1999)
   3405..3509    +  promoter       AmpR promoter: bla
   3510..4370    +  CDS            AmpR: β-lactamase; bla; confers resistance to ampicillin, carbenicillin, and related antibiotics
   4541..5129    +  rep_origin     ori: high-copy-number ColE1/pMB1/pBR322/pUC origin of replication
