[The description below was written by a language model from this plasmid's Addgene catalogue record and pLannotate feature annotations shown in this document.]
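Description:
pTT5-hSDC1 is a mammalian expression plasmid built on the pTT5 backbone and designed for transient production of human syndecan-1 (SDC1, also known as CD138) in HEK293-EBNA1 (293E) suspension cultures. In bacteria it is maintained as a high-copy plasmid through a ColE1/pUC-type origin and selected with ampicillin via the β-lactamase gene and its native promoter. The record lists no mammalian selection marker. Instead, the backbone carries Epstein-Barr virus oriP sequences (annotated as two adjacent mini-oriP fragments), which allow episomal replication and retention of the plasmid in cells that supply EBNA1, so expression in 293E cells is sustained and boosted.

The roughly 930 bp SDC1 coding sequence was cloned between HindIII and BamHI sites, both of which were preserved. It is driven by the human cytomegalovirus immediate-early enhancer and promoter. Between the promoter and the insert, the annotation detects adenovirus-derived leader and splice sequences and a chimeric adenovirus/immunoglobulin intron fragment, elements that generally improve mRNA processing and translation. The antisense "PTP" hit in this region and the short IgH signal sequence fragment upstream of the gene probably reflect these leader and intron sequences rather than functional coding regions. A rabbit β-globin polyadenylation signal terminates the transcript. No epitope tag is recorded.

The insert carries an R117Q substitution, which corresponds to R95Q in the numbering used in the associated publication. That study examined how the prosecretory mitogen lacritin targets heparanase-modified syndecan-1, a cell-surface proteoglycan bearing both heparan and chondroitin sulfate chains, so the plasmid serves as a source of recombinant human syndecan-1 for such binding studies.
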