Addgene plasmid #52326: pTT5-hSDC1
Purpose: expresses human syndecan 1 in HEK293-EBNA1 (293E) suspension culture.
Depositing lab: Gordon Laurie. Depositing organization: University of Virginia. Publication: Targeting of heparanase-modified syndecan-1 by prosecretory mitogen lacritin requires conserved core GAGAL plus heparan and chondroitin sulfate as a novel hybrid binding site that enhances selectivity. Zhang Y, Wang N, Raab RW, McKown RL, Irwin JA, Kwon I, van Kuppevelt TH, Laurie GW. J Biol Chem. 2013 Apr 26;288(17):12090-101. doi: 10.1074/jbc.M112.422717. Epub 2013 Mar 15. PubMed 23504321.
Backbone
  Vector backbone: pTT5
  Backbone manufacturer: NRC Biotechnology Research Institute
  Backbone size w/o insert (bp): 4401
  Total vector size (bp): 5300
  Vector type: Mammalian Expression
Growth in bacteria
  Bacterial resistance: Ampicillin, 100 μg/mL
  Growth temperature: 37°C
  Growth strain: DH5alpha
  Copy number: High Copy
Gene/Insert
  Gene/Insert name: SDC1 (alt name: Syndecan-1)
  Species: H. sapiens (human)
  Insert size (bp): 933
  Mutation: R117Q mutation (R95Q according to numbering in Fig. 2A of associated publication)
  Entrez Gene: SDC1 (a.k.a. CD138, SDC, SYND1, syndecan)
  Promoter: CMV
  Cloning method: Restriction Enzyme; 5′ cloning site Hind III (not destroyed); 3′ cloning site BamHI (not destroyed)
  Sequencing primers: 5′ CCATACACTTGAGTGACAATGAC; 3′ TATGTCCTTCCGAGTGAGAG
Resource information
  A portion of this plasmid was derived from a plasmid made by: pTT5 backbone used in his plasmids was obtained from Yves Durocher at National Research Council of Canada (NRC)
Terms and licenses: Academic/Nonprofit Terms; Industry Terms: Not Available to Industry
How to cite: pTT5-hSDC1 was a gift from Gordon Laurie (Addgene plasmid # 52326 ; http://n2t.net/addgene:52326 ; RRID:Addgene_52326)
