>Addgene plasmid #52326 | pTT5-hSDC1 | addgene partial sequence | sequence record 82309 | CMV-F 5'-CGCAAATGGGCGGTAGGCGTG-3'
GCAGAGCTCGTTTAGTGAACCGTCAGATCCTCACTCTCTTCCGCATCGCTGTCTGCGAGGGCCAGCTGTT
GGGCTCGCGGTTGAGGACAAACTCTTCGCGGTCTTTCCAGTACTCTTGGATCGGAAACCCGTCGGCCTCC
GAACGGTACTCCGCCACCGAGGGACCTGAGCGAGTCCGCATCGACCGGATCGGAAAACCTCTCGAGAAAG
GCGTCTAACCAGTCACAGTCGCAAGGTAGGCTGAGCACCGTGGCGGGCGGCAGCGGGTGGCGGTCGGGGT
TGTTTCTGGCGGAGGTGCTGCTGATGATGTAATTAAAGTAGGCGGTCTTGAGACGGCGGATGGTCGAGGT
GAGGTGTGGCAGGCTTGAGATCCAGCTGTTGGGGTGAGTACTCCCTCTCAAAAGCGGGCATTACTTCTGC
GCTAAGATTGTCAGTTTCCAAAAACGAGGAGGATTTGATATTCACCTGGCCCGATCTGGCCATACACTTG
AGTGACAATGACATCCACTTTGCCTTTCTCTCCACAGGTGTCCACTCCCAGGTCCAAGTTTAAACGGATC
TCTAGCGAATTCCCTCTAGAGGGCCCGTTTCTGCTAGCAAGCTTATGAGGCGCGCGGCGCTCTGGCTCTG
GCTGTGCGCGCTGGCGCTGAGCCTGCAGCTGGCCCTGCCGCAAATTGTGGCTACTAATTTGCCCCCTGAA
GATCAAGATGGCTCTGGGGGATGACTCTGACAACTTCTCCGGCTCAGGTGCAGGTGCTTTGCAA
