>Addgene plasmid #52326 | pTT5-hSDC1 | addgene partial sequence | sequence record 82932 | pMT2-F 5'-TTGCCTTTCTCTCCACAGGT-3'
CGGATCTCTAGCGAATTCCCTCTAGAGGGCCCGTTTCTGCTAGCAAGCTTATGAGGCGCGCGGCGCTCTG
GCTCTGGCTGTGCGCGCTGGCGCTGAGCCTGCAGCTGGCCCTGCCGCAAATTGTGGCTACTAATTTGCCC
CCTGAAGATCAAGATGGCTCTGGGGATGACTCTGACAACTTCTCCGGCTCAGGTGCAGGTGCTTTGCAAG
ATATCACCTTGTCACAGCAGACCCCCTCCACTTGGAAGGACACGCAGCTCCTGACGGCTATTCCCACGTC
TCCAGAACCCACCGGCCTGGAGGCTACAGCTGCCTCCACCTCCACCCTGCCGGCTGGAGAGGGGCCCAAG
GAGGGAGAGGCTGTAGTCCTGCCAGAAGTGGAGCCTGGCCTCACCGCCCAGGAGCAGGAGGCCACCCCCC
GACCCAGGGAGACCACACAGCTCCCGACCACTCATCAGGCCTCAACGACCACAGCCACCACGGCCCAGGA
GCCCGCCACCTCCCACCCCCACAGGGACATGCAGCCTGGCCACCATGAGACCTCAACCCCTGCAGGACCC
AGCCAAGCTGACCTTCACACTCCCCACACAGAGGATGGAGGTCCTTCTGCCACCGAGAGGGCTGCTGAGG
ATGGAGCCTCCAGTCAGCTCCCAGCAGCAGAGGGCTCTGGGGAGCAGGACTTCACCTTTGAAACCTCGGG
GGAGAATACGGCTGTAGTGGCCGTGGAGCCTGACCGCCGGAACCAGTCCCCAGTGGATCAGGGGGCCACG
GGGGCCTCACAGGGCCTCCTGGACAGGAAAGAGGTGCTGGGAGGGGTCATTGCCGGAGGCCTCGTGGGGC
TCATCTTTGCTGTGTGCCTGGTGGGTTTCATGCTGTACCGCATGAAGAAGAA
