>Addgene plasmid #52326 | pTT5-hSDC1 | addgene partial sequence | sequence record 134442 | hSDC1-F 5'-CTGGACAGGAAAGAGGTGCT-3'
GGGGCTCATCTTTGCTGTGTGCCTGGTGGGTTTCATGCTGTACCGCATGAAGAAGAAGGACGAAGGCAGC
TACTCCTTGGAGGAGCCGAAACAAGCCAACGGCGGGGCCTACCAGAAGCCCACCAAACAGGAGGAATTCT
ATGCCTGAGGATCCCCCGACCTCGACCTCTGGCTAATAAAGGAAATTTATTTTCATTGCAATAGTGTGTT
GGAATTTTTTGTGTCTCTCACTCGGAAGGACATATGGGAGGGCAAATCATTTGGTCGAGATCCCTCGGAG
ATCTCTAGCTAGAGGATCGATCCCCGCCCCGGACGAACTAAACCTGACTACGACATCTCTGCCCCTTCTT
CGCGGGGCAGTGCATGTAATCCCTTCAGTTGGTTGGTACAACTTGCCAACTGAACCCTAAACGGGTAGCA
TATGCTTCCCGGGTAGTAGTATATACTATCCAGACTAACCCTAATTCAATAGCATATGTTACCCAACGGG
AAGCATATGCTATCGAATTAGGGTTAGTAAAAGGGTCCTAAGGAACAGCGATGTAGGTGGGCGGGCCAAG
ATAGGGGCGCGATTGCTGCGATCTGGAGGACAAATTACACACACTTGCGCCTGAGCGCCAAGCACAGGGT
TGTTGGTCCTCATATTCACGAGGTCGCTGAGAGCACGGTGGGCTAATGTTGCCATGGGTAGCATATACTA
CCCAAATATCTGGATAGCATATGCTATCCTAATCTATATCTGGGTAGCATAGGCTATCCTAATCTATATC
TGGGTAGCATATGCTATCCTAATCTATATCTGGGTAGTATATGCTATCCTAATTTATATCTGGGTAGCAT
AGGCTATCCTAATCTATATCTGGGTAGCATATGCTATCCTAATCTATATCTGGGTAGTATATGCTATCCT
AATCTGTATCCGGGTA
